>Addgene plasmid #218900 | pGGE-V5_TurboID-F | addgene full sequence | sequence record 435065 | Addgene NGS Result
GGTCTCACTGCAGGGCAAGCCCATCCCCAACCCCCTGCTGGGCCTGGACAGCACCGCTAGCAAAGACAAT
ACTGTGCCTCTGAAGCTGATCGCTCTCCTGGCTAATGGCGAGTTCCATAGTGGCGAACAGCTGGGAGAAA
CCCTGGGCATGTCCAGGGCCGCTATCAACAAGCACATTCAGACTCTGCGCGACTGGGGCGTGGACGTGTT
CACCGTGCCCGGAAAGGGCTACTCTCTGCCCGAGCCTATCCCGCTGCTGAACGCTAAACAGATTCTGGGA
CAGCTGGACGGCGGGAGCGTGGCAGTCCTGCCTGTGGTCGACTCCACCAATCAGTACCTGCTGGATCGAA
TCGGCGAGCTGAAGAGTGGGGATGCTTGCATTGCAGAATATCAGCAGGCAGGGAGAGGAAGCAGAGGGAG
GAAATGGTTCTCTCCTTTTGGAGCTAACCTGTACCTGAGTATGTTTTGGCGCCTGAAGCGGGGACCAGCA
GCAATCGGCCTGGGCCCGGTCATCGGAATTGTCATGGCAGAAGCGCTGCGAAAGCTGGGAGCAGACAAGG
TGCGAGTCAAATGGCCCAATGACCTGTATCTGCAGGATAGAAAGCTGGCAGGCATCCTGGTGGAGCTGGC
CGGAATAACAGGCGATGCTGCACAGATCGTCATTGGCGCCGGGATTAACGTGGCTATGAGGCGCGTGGAG
GAAAGCGTGGTCAATCAGGGCTGGATCACACTGCAGGAAGCAGGGATTAACCTGGACAGGAATACTCTGG
CCGCTACGCTGATCCGAGAGCTGCGGGCAGCCCTGGAACTGTTCGAGCAGGAAGGCCTGGCTCCATATCT
GCCACGGTGGGAGAAGCTGGATAACTTCATCAATAGACCCGTGAAGCTGATCATTGGGGACAAAGAGATT
TTCGGGATTAGCCGGGGGATTGATAAACAGGGAGCCCTGCTGCTGGAACAGGACGGAGTTATCAAACCCT
GGATGGGCGGAGAAATCAGTCTGCGGTCTGCCGAAAAGTAATGACTATGAGACCGAATTCTCGCCCTATA
GTGAGTCGTATTACCTGGCCGTCGTTTTACAACGTCGTGACTGGGAAAACCCTGGCGTTACCCAACTTAA
TCGCCTTGCAGCACATCCCCCTTTCGCCAGCTGGCGTAATAGCGAAGAGGCCCGCACCGATCGCCCTTCC
CAACAGTTGCGCAGCCTGAATGGCGAATGGCGCCTGATGCGGTATTTTCTCCTTACGCATCTGTGCGGTA
TTTCACACCGCATATGGTGCACTCTCAGTACAATCTGCTCTGATGCCGCATAGTTAAGCCAGCCCCGACA
CCCGCCAACACCCGCTGACGCGCCCTGACGGGCTTGTCTGCTCCCGGCATCCGCTTACAGACAAGCTGTG
ACCGTCTCCGGGAGCTGCATGTGTCAGAGGTTTTCACCGTCATCACCGAAACGCGCGAGACGAAAGGGCC
TCGTGATACGCCTATTTTTATAGGTTAATGTCATGATAATAATGGTTTCTTAGACGTCAGGTGGCACTTT
TCGGGGAAATGTGCGCGGAACCCCTATTTGTTTATTTTTCTAAATACATTCAAATATGTATCCGCTCATG
AGACAATAACCCTGATAAATGCTTCAATAATATTGAAAAAGGAAGAGTATGAGTATTCAACATTTCCGTG
TCGCCCTTATTCCCTTTTTTGCGGCATTTTGCCTTCCTGTTTTTGCTCACCCAGAAACGCTGGTGAAAGT
AAAAGATGCTGAAGATCAGTTGGGTGCACGAGTGGGTTACATCGAACTGGATCTCAACAGCGGTAAGATC
CTTGAGAGTTTTCGCCCCGAAGAACGTTTTCCAATGATGAGCACTTTTAAAGTTCTGCTATGTGGCGCGG
TATTATCCCGTATTGACGCCGGGCAAGAGCAACTCGGTCGCCGCATACACTATTCTCAGAATGACTTGGT
TGAGTACTCACCAGTCACAGAAAAGCATCTTACGGATGGCATGACAGTAAGAGAATTATGCAGTGCTGCC
ATAACCATGAGTGATAACACTGCGGCCAACTTACTTCTGACAACGATCGGAGGACCGAAGGAGCTAACCG
CTTTTTTGCACAACATGGGGGATCATGTAACTCGCCTTGATCGTTGGGAACCGGAGCTGAATGAAGCCAT
ACCAAACGACGAGCGTGACACCACGATGCCTGTAGCAATGGCAACAACGTTGCGCAAACTATTAACTGGC
GAACTACTTACTCTAGCTTCCCGGCAACAATTAATAGACTGGATGGAGGCGGATAAAGTTGCAGGACCAC
TTCTGCGCTCGGCCCTTCCGGCTGGCTGGTTTATTGCTGATAAATCTGGAGCCGGTGAGCGTGGCTCTCG
AGGTATCATTGCAGCACTGGGGCCAGATGGTAAGCCCTCCCGTATCGTAGTTATCTACACGACGGGGAGT
CAGGCAACTATGGATGAACGAAATAGACAGATCGCTGAGATAGGTGCCTCACTGATTAAGCATTGGTAAC
TGTCAGACCAAGTTTACTCATATATACTTTAGATTGATTTAAAACTTCATTTTTAATTTAAAAGGATCTA
GGTGAAGATCCTTTTTGATAATCTCATGACCAAAATCCCTTAACGTGAGTTTTCGTTCCACTGAGCGTCA
GACCCCGTAGAAAAGATCAAAGGATCTTCTTGAGATCCTTTTTTTCTGCGCGTAATCTGCTGCTTGCAAA
CAAAAAAACCACCGCTACCAGCGGTGGTTTGTTTGCCGGATCAAGAGCTACCAACTCTTTTTCCGAAGGT
AACTGGCTTCAGCAGAGCGCAGATACCAAATACTGTTCTTCTAGTGTAGCCGTAGTTAGGCCACCACTTC
AAGAACTCTGTAGCACCGCCTACATACCTCGCTCTGCTAATCCTGTTACCAGTGGCTGCTGCCAGTGGCG
ATAAGTCGTGTCTTACCGGGTTGGACTCAAGACGATAGTTACCGGATAAGGCGCAGCGGTCGGGCTGAAC
GGGGGGTTCGTGCACACAGCCCAGCTTGGAGCGAACGACCTACACCGAACTGAGATACCTACAGCGTGAG
CTATGAGAAAGCGCCACGCTTCCCGAAGGGAGAAAGGCGGACAGGTATCCGGTAAGCGGCAGGGTCGGAA
CAGGAGAGCGCACGAGGGAGCTTCCAGGGGGAAACGCCTGGTATCTTTATAGTCCTGTCGGGTTTCGCCA
CCTCTGACTTGAGCGTCGATTTTTGTGATGCTCGTCAGGGGGGCGGAGCCTATGGAAAAACGCCAGCAAC
GCGGCCTTTTTACGGTTCCTGGCCTTTTGCTGGCCTTTTGCTCACATGTTCTTTCCTGCGTTATCCCCTG
ATTCTGTGGATAACCGTATTACCGCCTTTGAGTGAGCTGATACCGCTCGCCGCAGCCGAACGACCGAGCG
CAGCGAGTCAGTGAGCGAGGAAGCGGAAGAGCGCCCAATACGCAAACCGCCTCTCCCCGCGCGTTGGCCG
ATTCATTAATGCAGCTGGCACGACAGGTTTCCCGACTGGAAAGCGGGCAGTGAGCGCAACGCAATTAATG
TGAGTTAGCTCACTCATTAGGCACCCCAGGCTTTACACTTTATGCTTCCGGCTCGTATGTTGTGTGGAAT
TGTGAGCGGATAACAATTTCACACGAGCTATTTAGGTGACACTATAGAAGTGAAGCTT
Features (pLannotate 1.2.2; 13 found; start..end, strand, type, name):
     62..1018    +  CDS            TurboID: mutant of the E. coli biotin ligase BioID engineered for improved catalytic efficiency (Branon et al., 2018)
   1045..1063    -  promoter       T7 promoter: promoter for bacteriophage T7 RNA polymerase
   1065..1217    +  CDS            lacZα (fragment): LacZα fragment of β-galactosidase; lacZ fragment
   1223..1322    -  misc_feature   bom (fragment): basis of mobility region from pBR322
   1424..1459    -  CDS            rop (fragment): Rop protein, which maintains plasmids at low copy number; rop
   1554..1658    +  promoter       AmpR promoter: bla
   1659..2519    +  CDS            AmpR: β-lactamase; bla; confers resistance to ampicillin, carbenicillin, and related antibiotics
   2690..3278    +  rep_origin     ori: high-copy-number ColE1/pMB1/pBR322/pUC origin of replication
   3461..3553    +  CDS            lacI (fragment): lac repressor; lacI; The lac repressor binds to the lac operator to inhibit transcription in E. coli. This inhibition can be relieved by adding lactose or isopropyl-β-D-thiogalactopyranoside (IPTG).
   3566..3587    +  protein_bind   CAP binding site: CAP binding activates transcription in the presence of cAMP. E. coli catabolite activator protein
   3602..3632    +  promoter       lac promoter: promoter for the E. coli lac operon
   3640..3656    +  protein_bind   lac operator: The lac repressor binds to the lac operator to inhibit transcription in E. coli. This inhibition can be relieved by adding lactose or isopropyl-β-D-thiogalactopyranoside (IPTG). lac repressor encoded by lacI
   3670..3688    +  promoter       SP6 promoter: promoter for bacteriophage SP6 RNA polymerase
