[The description below was written by a language model from this plasmid's Addgene catalogue record and pLannotate feature annotations shown in this document.]
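Description:
pGGE-V5_TurboID-F is a small (about 3.7 kb) Golden Gate entry plasmid built on the pGGE backbone and catalogued as a synthetic biology vector. It is a bacterial cloning plasmid rather than an expression construct. It is propagated in E. coli from a high-copy ColE1/pUC-type origin and selected with ampicillin through a β-lactamase gene driven by its own promoter. The remaining annotated backbone elements are remnants of a standard cloning vector. They include a CAP binding site, lac promoter and lac operator, fragments of lacZα and lacI, short bom and rop fragments, and SP6 and T7 phage promoters flanking the insert region.

The payload is a V5-TurboID module. TurboID is an engineered variant of the E. coli biotin ligase with improved catalytic efficiency, used for proximity-dependent biotinylation of proteins near a bait. The feature table annotates only the TurboID coding sequence. The V5 epitope tag named in the catalogue entry was not called as a separate feature, though the short stretch upstream of TurboID could accommodate it. No eukaryotic promoter, terminator or polyadenylation signal is annotated, consistent with a promoterless part meant to be excised and combined with other modules. The type IIS restriction sites and overhangs used for assembly are not described in the record, although the "E" and "F" in the name may denote the module's position in the assembly scheme.

The stated purpose is Golden Gate cloning. The associated publication concerns proximity labeling proteomics with a self-cleaving peptide for tailored controls, which suggests the module is used to build TurboID fusion constructs for such experiments.
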