Addgene plasmid #218900: pGGE-V5_TurboID-F
Purpose: golden gate cloning
Depositing lab: Sven Eyckerman. Depositing organization: Vlaams Instituut voor Biotechnologie (VIB, vzw). Publication: Leveraging a self-cleaving peptide for tailored control in proximity labeling proteomics. Delhaye L, Moschonas GD, Fijalkowska D, Verhee A, De Sutter D, Van de Steene T, De Meyer M, Grzesik H, Van Moortel L, De Bosscher K, Jacobs T, Eyckerman S. Cell Rep Methods. 2024 Jul 15;4(7):100818. doi: 10.1016/j.crmeth.2024.100818. Epub 2024 Jul 9. PubMed 38986614.
Backbone
  Vector backbone: pGGE
  Vector type: Synthetic Biology
Growth in bacteria
  Bacterial resistance: Ampicillin, 100 μg/mL
  Growth temperature: 37°C
  Growth strain: DH5alpha
  Copy number: High Copy
Gene/Insert
  Gene/Insert name: V5-TurboID
  Species: Other
  Cloning method: Golden Gate
Terms and licenses: Academic/Nonprofit Terms; Industry Terms: Not Available to Industry
Depositor comments: Please visit https://doi.org/10.1101/2023.11.03.565112 for bioRxiv preprint.
How to cite: pGGE-V5_TurboID-F was a gift from Sven Eyckerman (Addgene plasmid # 218900 ; http://n2t.net/addgene:218900 ; RRID:Addgene_218900)
